Addgene plasmid #122434: YSBE415: pTOP_ACA1_Vc_HOG1 terminator
Purpose: Plasmid for tagging proteins in Cryptococcus neoformans; C-terminal fragment of Venus protein
Depositing lab: Yong-Sun Bahn. Depositing organization: Yonsei University. Publication: Molecular Characterization of Adenylyl Cyclase Complex Proteins Using Versatile Protein-Tagging Plasmid Systems in Cryptococcus neoformans. So YS, Yang DH, Jung KW, Huh WK, Bahn YS. J Microbiol Biotechnol. 2017 Feb 28;27(2):357-364. doi: 10.4014/jmb.1609.09036. PubMed 27780958.
Backbone
  Vector backbone: pTOP-V2
  Vector type: tagging proteins in Cryptococcus neoformans
Growth in bacteria
  Bacterial resistance: Ampicillin and Kanamycin, 100 & 50 μg/mL
  Growth temperature: 37°C
  Growth strain: ccdB Survival
  Copy number: Unknown
Gene/Insert
  Gene/Insert name: C-terminal fragment of Venus protein
  Cloning method: Restriction Enzyme; 5′ cloning site unknown (unknown if destroyed); 3′ cloning site unknown (unknown if destroyed)
  Sequencing primers: 5′ M13R; 3′ M13F
Terms and licenses: Academic/Nonprofit Terms; Industry Terms: Not Available to Industry
How to cite: YSBE415: pTOP_ACA1_Vc_HOG1 terminator was a gift from Yong-Sun Bahn (Addgene plasmid # 122434 ; http://n2t.net/addgene:122434 ; RRID:Addgene_122434)
