[The description below was written by a language model from this plasmid's Addgene catalogue record and pLannotate feature annotations shown in this document.]
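Description:
YSBE415: pTOP_ACA1_Vc_HOG1 terminator is a 5,318-nt E. coli cloning plasmid built on the pTOP-V2 backbone. It belongs to a set of plasmids for tagging proteins in the fungal pathogen Cryptococcus neoformans. It replicates in bacteria from a high-copy ColE1/pUC-type origin and carries both AmpR (β-lactamase) and a Tn5-derived NeoR/KanR gene, matching the recorded dual ampicillin and kanamycin selection. The backbone keeps the usual cloning-site context: a lac promoter and operator with a CAP binding site, a lacZα fragment, and a ccdB fragment. The ccdB toxin gene is normally used for negative selection in this type of vector, which fits the record's listing of a ccdB-tolerant growth strain.

The payload lies on the reverse strand between the lac promoter region and the lacZα fragment. It contains VC155, the C-terminal fragment of Venus used in bimolecular fluorescence complementation (BiFC). Immediately upstream of VC155 in the reading direction are two segments that the annotation tool matched to a Dictyostelium cyclase-associated protein. Given the plasmid name, these probably correspond to the 3′ portion of the Cryptococcus ACA1 (adenylyl cyclase-associated protein) gene, which would be fused at its C-terminus to Vc, although the record does not say this outright. The name also indicates a HOG1 terminator downstream of the fusion, but this element is not annotated in the feature table. No Cryptococcus selectable marker or fungal promoter is annotated either, and the cloning sites are unknown.

In BiFC, the non-fluorescent Vc fragment reconstitutes fluorescent Venus only when brought close to a partner protein carrying the N-terminal fragment. The construct is therefore suited to testing in vivo interactions of Aca1, consistent with the associated study of adenylyl cyclase complex proteins.
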