Features (pLannotate 1.2.2; 14 found; start..end, strand, type, name):
      2..94      +  CDS            lacI (fragment): lac repressor; lacI; The lac repressor binds to the lac operator to inhibit transcription in E. coli. This inhibition can be relieved by adding lactose or isopropyl-β-D-thiogalactopyranoside (IPTG).
    107..128     +  protein_bind   CAP binding site: CAP binding activates transcription in the presence of cAMP. E. coli catabolite activator protein
    143..173     +  promoter       lac promoter: promoter for the E. coli lac operon
    181..197     +  protein_bind   lac operator: The lac repressor binds to the lac operator to inhibit transcription in E. coli. This inhibition can be relieved by adding lactose or isopropyl-β-D-thiogalactopyranoside (IPTG). lac repressor encoded by lacI
    614..865     -  CDS            VC155: C-terminal fragment of mVenus for use in bimolecular fluorescence complementation (BiFC) (Kodama and Hu, 2010)
    887..1192    -  CDS            cap (fragment): CAP_DICDI - Experimental evidence at protein level: Swiss-Prot protein existence level 1. May have a regulatory bifunctional role. Binds G-actin and PIP2. Involved in microfilament reorganization near the plasma membrane in a PIP2-regulated manner. From Dictyostelium discoideum (Slime mold).
   1248..1370    -  CDS            cap (fragment): CAP_DICDI - Experimental evidence at protein level: Swiss-Prot protein existence level 1. May have a regulatory bifunctional role. Binds G-actin and PIP2. Involved in microfilament reorganization near the plasma membrane in a PIP2-regulated manner. From Dictyostelium discoideum (Slime mold).
   1897..2044    +  CDS            lacZα (fragment): LacZα fragment of β-galactosidase; lacZ fragment
   2054..2357    +  CDS            ccdB (fragment): CcdB, a bacterial toxin that poisons DNA gyrase; ccdB; Plasmids containing the ccdB gene cannot be propagated in standard E. coli strains.
   2405..2674    +  CDS            tnpA (fragment): TN5P_ECOLX - Also known as tnp. Experimental evidence at protein level: Swiss-Prot protein existence level 1. Mediates transposition of transposon Tn5 by a 'cut and paste' mechanism. First, the monomeric transposase binds the 19 bp inverted DNA repeats flanking the transposon. Then, dimerization of the DNA- bound transposase creates a synaptic DNA complex. After nicking of the first DNA strand, excision of the transposon proceeds through a series of intermediates. The transposase then mediates the insertion of the transposon at a new site by strand transfer. The activity of the wild- type tran
   2706..3500    +  CDS            NeoR/KanR: aminoglycoside phosphotransferase from Tn5; aph(3')-II (or nptII); confers resistance to neomycin, kanamycin, and G418 (Geneticin®)
   3501..3517    +  promoter       AmpR promoter (fragment): bla
   3518..4378    +  CDS            AmpR: β-lactamase; bla; confers resistance to ampicillin, carbenicillin, and related antibiotics
   4549..5137    +  rep_origin     ori: high-copy-number ColE1/pMB1/pBR322/pUC origin of replication
>Addgene plasmid #122434 | YSBE415: pTOP_ACA1_Vc_HOG1 terminator | addgene full sequence | sequence record 243552 | Addgene NGS Result
AGCGCCCAATACGCAAACCGCCTCTCCCCGCGCGTTGGCCGATTCATTAATGCAGCTGGCACGACAGGTT
TCCCGACTGGAAAGCGGGCAGTGAGCGCAACGCAATTAATGTGAGTTAGCTCACTCATTAGGCACCCCAG
GCTTTACACTTTATGCTTCCGGCTCGTATGTTGTGTGGAATTGTGAGCGGATAACAATTTCACACAGGAA
ACAGCTATGACCATGATTACGCCAAGCTTGGTACCGAGCTCGGATCCACTAGTAACGGCCGCCAGTGTGC
TGGAATTCGCCCTTGGATCCGTACCAATCTATCCCTCTCTCCGAACAATCTCCACATTCCCTCCCTTCTG
CTCCCTGAACCCGCAACACGAGCCGTCCACACTTCTTCTCAACTTTGCGCTTCTCAACTTTTGCTTATGC
AATCTTGCTCCACCATCTATCATCCCAACTTATCCCGACTCTTCCTCGTCCCACCGCCCACCACACACCA
CATTACTTTCAGGCTCCTGAATACAACACATCATTCATAAGTTCAAGTATACGCCAACATCTCTTCTTTC
GTTATAAATAAAAAGAAAGAAAGAAAGAAGAACGATTCTTTTACGCGGCCCTACTTGTACAGCTCGTCCA
TGCCGAGAGTGATCCCGGCGGCGGTCACGAACTCCAGCAGGACCATGTGATCGCGCTTCTCGTTGGGGTC
TTTGCTCAGGGCGGACTGGTAGCTCAGGTAGTGGTTGTCGGGCAGCAGCACGGGGCCGTCGCCGATGGGG
GTGTTCTGCTGGTAGTGGTCGGCGAGCTGCACGCCGCCGTCCTCGATGTTGTGGCGGATCTTGAAGTTGG
CCTTGATGCCGTTCTTCTGCTTGTCAGTACCACCAGAACCTCCTGAGTGCTCTACAATCTCGGTAACCAG
TTTTCCGTCGATTATCCTTGACTTCATCTGCTCAGGCACAGGCCTTTCGACGAAATCACCATCTTCGCCG
GTGGGCACAGAAATGTTGATGCTACTGGACTTGCTGGTAACGATTTCAACCACTTCCATACAATCCTTTG
AGAGGTATACCTGGCCAGAGTCAGTGGTGTCGATTTGGATGGTGGGAATGGAGCCGATGATCTGGACTTC
AAAGGAGGGGGACGAAGTGATAGAGAAAGAGGATACGGCGGTGTCGAGGACGACAGACGTCTTCTTACAT
CCAGCTGCGAGTTATCAGCTATATGCATATGTGCTAAGAGCATTGACTATACTTACCCATGGTTACAGCG
TTGATTTTACCGGAGATCTGAACCACAGAGTTGACGCAACCAAAGATGTGAACAGTGTGGTGAAGTTCAG
TGTTGTCGATTTTAATAGATTTGTTGTCCTCTTGGTTTTCCTGTTATAAGTCAGTCACAAAACGAGACCA
TGAAAGGACAAAGAAAAGAGACGAACAATGATCCATTTGTTCCCATCTTCAAGCTCGATCTTCGCAGGCT
TCTTTGCAGGCTTTGCCCCAGGCTTGGGTTTGAGAGGCGGGCCCTTCTTTGCATTGTCAGAGACAGTGCC
GGCAGAACGAAGTGAGGGGTTCTTGTGGGTCATCTGGGAACTATCGACCTTTCGCAATCCAGAAGTGACA
GCGCCACCACGATTCAAATCAGCCAAAAGGGCAGCAGCTCCAGAACCAGATGTAGGAGCAGCCGGTGCTG
AGCCAGAAGGAGGGGGAGGAGGTGGAGAAGGAGCAGATGCTGATGCCTTGGGCATAGAAGGGGGGGCCGG
GGAACCCTGTGAGAGTTAGCAGAGTTAGCGACGCTCGGAATAAGCAGATGGATCCAAGGGCGAATTCTGC
AGATATCCATCACACTGGCGGCCGCTCGAGCATGCATCTAGAGGGCCCAATTCGCCCTATAGTGAATCGT
ATTACAATTCACTGGCCGTCGTTTTACAACGTCGTGACTGGGAAAACCCTGGCGTTACCCAACTTAATCG
CCTTGCAGCACATCCCCCTTTCGCCAGCTGGCGTAATAGCGAAGAGGCCCGCACCGATCGCCCTTCCCAA
CAGTTGCGCAGCCTATACGTACGGCAGTTTAAGGTTTACACCTATAAAAGAGAGAGCCGTTATCGTCTGT
TTGTGGATGTACAGAGTGATATTATTGACACGCCGGGGCGACGGATGGTGATCCCCCTGGCCAGTGCACG
TCTGCTGTCAGATAAAGTCTCCCGTGAACTTTACCCGGTGGTGCATATCGGGGATGAAAGCTGGCGCATG
ATGACCACCGATATGGCCAGTGTGCCGGTCTCCGTTATCGGGGAAGAAGTGGCTGATCTCAGCCACCGCG
AAAATGACATCAAAAACGCCATTAACCTGATGTTCTGGGGAATATAAATGTCAGGCATGAGATTATCAAA
AAGGATCTTCACCTAGATCCTTTTCACGTAGAAAGCCAGTCCGCAGAAACGGTGCTGACCCCGGATGAAT
GTCAGCTACTGGGCTATCTGGACAAGGGAAAACGCAAGCGCAAAGAGAAAGCAGGTAGCTTGCAGTGGGC
TTACATGGCGATAGCTAGACTGGGCGGTTTTATGGACAGCAAGCGAACCGGAATTGCCAGCTGGGGCGCC
CTCTGGTAAGGTTGGGAAGCCCTGCAAAGTAAACTGGATGGCTTTCTTGCCGCCAAGGATCTGATGGCGC
AGGGGATCAAGCTCTGATCAAGAGACAGGATGAGGATCGTTTCGCATGATTGAACAAGATGGATTGCACG
CAGGTTCTCCGGCCGCTTGGGTGGAGAGGCTATTCGGCTATGACTGGGCACAACAGACAATCGGCTGCTC
TGATGCCGCCGTGTTCCGGCTGTCAGCGCAGGGGCGCCCGGTTCTTTTTGTCAAGACCGACCTGTCCGGT
GCCCTGAATGAACTGCAAGACGAGGCAGCGCGGCTATCGTGGCTGGCCACGACGGGCGTTCCTTGCGCAG
CTGTGCTCGACGTTGTCACTGAAGCGGGAAGGGACTGGCTGCTATTGGGCGAAGTGCCGGGGCAGGATCT
CCTGTCATCTCACCTTGCTCCTGCCGAGAAAGTATCCATCATGGCTGATGCAATGCGGCGGCTGCATACG
CTTGATCCGGCTACCTGCCCATTCGACCACCAAGCGAAACATCGCATCGAGCGAGCACGTACTCGGATGG
AAGCCGGTCTTGTCGATCAGGATGATCTGGACGAAGAGCATCAGGGGCTCGCGCCAGCCGAACTGTTCGC
CAGGCTCAAGGCGAGCATGCCCGACGGCGAGGATCTCGTCGTGACCCATGGCGATGCCTGCTTGCCGAAT
ATCATGGTGGAAAATGGCCGCTTTTCTGGATTCATCGACTGTGGCCGGCTGGGTGTGGCGGACCGCTATC
AGGACATAGCGTTGGCTACCCGTGATATTGCTGAAGAGCTTGGCGGCGAATGGGCTGACCGCTTCCTCGT
GCTTTACGGTATCGCCGCTCCCGATTCGCAGCGCATCGCCTTCTATCGCCTTCTTGACGAGTTCTTCTGA
ATTGAAAAAGGAAGAGTATGAGTATTCAACATTTCCGTGTCGCCCTTATTCCCTTTTTTGCGGCATTTTG
CCTTCCTGTTTTTGCTCACCCAGAAACGCTGGTGAAAGTAAAAGATGCTGAAGATCAGTTGGGTGCACGA
GTGGGTTACATCGAACTGGATCTCAACAGCGGTAAGATCCTTGAGAGTTTTCGCCCCGAAGAACGTTTTC
CAATGATGAGCACTTTTAAAGTTCTGCTATGTGGCGCGGTATTATCCCGTATTGACGCCGGGCAAGAGCA
ACTCGGTCGCCGCATACACTATTCTCAGAATGACTTGGTTGAGTACTCACCAGTCACAGAAAAGCATCTT
ACGGATGGCATGACAGTAAGAGAATTATGCAGTGCTGCCATAACCATGAGTGATAACACTGCGGCCAACT
TACTTCTGACAACGATCGGAGGACCGAAGGAGCTAACCGCTTTTTTGCACAACATGGGGGATCATGTAAC
TCGCCTTGATCGTTGGGAACCGGAGCTGAATGAAGCCATACCAAACGACGAGCGTGACACCACGATGCCT
GTAGCAATGGCAACAACGTTGCGCAAACTATTAACTGGCGAACTACTTACTCTAGCTTCCCGGCAACAAT
TAATAGACTGGATGGAGGCGGATAAAGTTGCAGGACCACTTCTGCGCTCGGCCCTTCCGGCTGGCTGGTT
TATTGCTGATAAATCTGGAGCCGGTGAGCGTGGGTCTCGCGGTATCATTGCAGCACTGGGGCCAGATGGT
AAGCCCTCCCGTATCGTAGTTATCTACACGACGGGGAGCCAGGCAACTATGGATGAACGAAATAGACAGA
TCGCTGAGATAGGTGCCTCACTGATTAAGCATTGGTAACTGTCAGACCAAGTTTACTCATATATACTTTA
GATTGATTTAAAACTTCATTTTTAATTTAAAAGGATCTAGGTGAAGATCCTTTTTGATAATCTCATGACC
AAAATCCCTTAACGTGAGTTTTCGTTCCACTGAGCGTCAGACCCCGTAGAAAAGATCAAAGGATCTTCTT
GAGATCCTTTTTTTCTGCGCGTAATCTGCTGCTTGCAAACAAAAAAACCACCGCTACCAGCGGTGGTTTG
TTTGCCGGATCAAGAGCTACCAACTCTTTTTCCGAAGGTAACTGGCTTCAGCAGAGCGCAGATACCAAAT
ACTGTTCTTCTAGTGTAGCCGTAGTTAGGCCACCACTTCAAGAACTCTGTAGCACCGCCTACATACCTCG
CTCTGCTAATCCTGTTACCAGTGGCTGCTGCCAGTGGCGATAAGTCGTGTCTTACCGGGTTGGATTCAAG
ACGATAGTTACCGGATAAGGCGCAGCGGTCGGGCTGAACGGGGGGTTCGTGCACACAGCCCAGCTTGGAG
CGAACGACCTACACCGAACTGAGATACCTACAGCGTGAGCTATGAGAAAGCGCCACGCTTCCCGAAGGGA
GAAAGGCGGACAGGTATCCGGTAAGCGGCAGGGTCGGAACAGGAGAGCGCACGAGGGAGCTTCCAGGGGG
AAACGCCTGGTATCTTTATAGTCCTGTCGGGTTTCGCCACCTCTGACTTGAGCGTCGATTTTTGTGATGC
TCGTCAGGGGGGCGGAGCCTATGGAAAAACGCCAGCAACGCGGCCTTTTTACGGTTCCTGGCCTTTTGCT
GGCCTTTTGCTCACATGTTCTTTCCTGCGTTATCCCCTGATTCTGTGGATAACCGTATTACCGCCTTTGA
GTGAGCTGATACCGCTCGCCGCAGCCGAACGACCGAGCGCAGCGAATCAGTGAGCGAGGAAGCGGAAG
